Addgene plasmid #28151: PP-CDPK3
Purpose: Bacterial expression for structure determination; may not be full ORF
Depositing lab: Cheryl Arrowsmith. Depositing organization: University of Toronto.
Backbone
  Vector backbone: pET15-MHL (Addgene plasmid 26092)
  Backbone manufacturer: SGC
  Backbone size w/o insert (bp): 7737
  Vector type: Bacterial Expression
Growth in bacteria
  Bacterial resistance: Ampicillin, 100 μg/mL
  Growth temperature: 37°C
  Growth strain: DH5alpha
  Copy number: Low Copy
Gene/Insert
  Gene/Insert name: CDPK3 (alt names: PDB: 3O4Y; CDPK3, CAD domain; PvCDPK3)
  Species: Plasmodium vivax
  Insert size (bp): 534
  Mutation: CAD domain (residues 425-602).
  Tag / fusion protein: His tag with TEV cleavage (N terminal on backbone)
  Cloning method: Restriction Enzyme; 5′ cloning site ligation-independent cloning (unknown if destroyed); 3′ cloning site ligation-independent cloning (unknown if destroyed)
  Sequencing primers: 5′ T7; 3′ T7-term
Terms and licenses: Academic/Nonprofit Terms; Industry Terms: Not Available to Industry
Depositor comments: PDB: 3O4Y. http://www.thesgc.org/structures/3O4Y/
How to cite: PP-CDPK3 was a gift from Cheryl Arrowsmith (Addgene plasmid # 28151 ; http://n2t.net/addgene:28151 ; RRID:Addgene_28151)
