[The description below was written by a language model from this plasmid's Addgene catalogue record.]
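Description:
PP-CDPK3 is a bacterial expression plasmid built on the pET15-MHL backbone, a structural-genomics derivative of the pET15 series. It is maintained in E. coli under ampicillin selection and is recorded as low copy. No feature table accompanies the record, so the origin of replication and the promoter are not explicitly stated. The use of T7 and T7-terminator sequencing primers is consistent with the T7 promoter/terminator expression cassette typical of pET vectors, which requires a host strain supplying T7 RNA polymerase for expression. The listed DH5alpha strain serves for propagation only.

The insert is a 534 bp fragment of calcium-dependent protein kinase 3 (CDPK3) from Plasmodium vivax. It is not the full open reading frame and encodes only the CAD domain, residues 425–602. In CDPKs this region generally corresponds to the calcium-binding regulatory portion of the enzyme rather than the catalytic kinase domain. The fragment was introduced by ligation-independent cloning, and the record does not say whether the cloning sites survived. It is fused in frame to an N-terminal His tag supplied by the backbone, followed by a TEV protease cleavage site. This arrangement allows purification of the recombinant protein by immobilised metal affinity chromatography, after which the tag can be removed with TEV protease.

The stated purpose is recombinant protein production for structure determination, and the depositor links the construct to a deposited Protein Data Bank structure of this domain. It suits crystallographic or biophysical work on the isolated P. vivax CDPK3 regulatory domain, not studies requiring the full-length kinase or its catalytic activity.
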