>Addgene plasmid #28151 | PP-CDPK3 | depositor partial sequence | sequence record 13334 | Author sequence
AAAATTGACATCCACGTGCTGGAAAACTTTAAAAATTATGCACTGATGCTGCGCTTCCAGAAACTGGCCA
TGACCATTATCGCACAGCAAAGCAACGACTACGATGTTCAAAAACTGAAAGCGGCCTTCCTGCATCTGGA
TGAAGAAGGCAAAGGTAATATTACCAAACTGCAGCTGCGTAAAGGCCTGGAACGCTCAGGTCTGATGCTG
CCGCCGAACTTTGATCTGCTGCTGGACCAAATTGACTCAGATGGCTCGGGTAATATCGATTATACCGAAT
TTCTGGCAGCTGCGATTGACCGTCGCCAGCTGAGCAAAAAACTGATCTACTGTGCGTTTCGCGTCTTCGA
CGTGGATAATGACGGTGAAATCACCACGGCTGAACTGGCGCACGTTCTGTTTAACGGCAATAAACGTGGT
AACATTACCGAACGCGATGTTAATCAGGTGAAGAAAATGATCCGTGAAGTGGATAAAAATGGTGATGGCA
AAATCGACTTCTATGAATTTAGTGAAATGATGAAACTGACGCTG
