>Addgene plasmid #28151 | PP-CDPK3 | addgene partial sequence | sequence record 34496 | 28151 with T7
GAAATAATTTTGTTTAACTTTAAGAAGGAGATATACCATGCATCATCATCATCATCACAGCAGCGGCAGA
GAAAACTTGTATTTCCAGGGCAAAATTGACATCCACGTGCTGGAAAACTTTAAAAATTATGCACTGATGC
TGCGCTTCCAGAAACTGGCCATGACCATTATCGCACAGCAAAGCAACGACTACGATGTTCAAAAACTGAA
AGCGGCCTTCCTGCATCTGGATGAAGAAGGCAAAGGTAATATTACCAAACTGCAGCTGCGTAAAGGCCTG
GAACGCTCAGGTCTGATGCTGCCGCCGAACTTTGATCTGCTGCTGGACCAAATTGACTCAGATGGCTCGG
GTAATATCGATTATACCGAATTTCTGGCAGCTGCGATTGACCGTCGCCAGCTGAGCAAAAAACTGATCTA
CTGTGCGTTTCGCGTCTTCGACGTGGATAATGACGGTGAAATCACCACGGCTGAACTGGCGCACGTTCTG
TTTAACGGCAATAAACGTGGTAACATTACCGAACGCGATGTTAATCAGGTGAAGAAAATGATCCGTGAAG
TGGATAAAAATGGTGATGGCAAAATCGACTTCTATGAATTTAGTGAAATGATGAAACTGACGCTGTGATG
ACGAAGCTTGCGGCCGCACTCGAGGATCCGGCTGCTAACAAAGCCCGAAAGGAAGCTGAGTTGGCTGCTG
CCACCGCTGANCAATAACTAGCATAACCCCTTGGGGCCTCTAAACGGGTCTTGAGGGGTTTTTTGCTGAA
AGGAGGAACTATATCCGGATATCCCGCAAGAGGCCCGGCAGTACCGGCATAACCAAGCCTATGCCTACAG
CATCCA
